Addgene plasmid #147452: pT7-EGFP-C1-HsEDC4_974-1401_S
Purpose: Mammalian Expression of HsEDC4_974-1401
Depositing lab: Elisa Izaurralde. Depositing organization: Max Planck Institute for Developmental Biology.
Backbone
  Vector backbone: Unknown
  Vector type: Mammalian Expression
Growth in bacteria
  Bacterial resistance: Kanamycin, 50 μg/mL
  Growth temperature: 37°C
  Growth strain: DH5alpha
  Copy number: High Copy
Gene/Insert
  Gene/Insert name: HsEDC4_974-1401
  Species: H. sapiens (human)
  Entrez Gene: EDC4 (a.k.a. GE1, Ge-1, HEDL5, HEDLS, RCD-8, RCD8)
  Cloning method: Unknown
Terms and licenses: Academic/Nonprofit Terms; Industry Terms: Not Available to Industry
Depositor comments: Plasmids from this collection were made available to the research community and donated after the lab closed. Please note that the sequence provided by the depositing laboratory may be theoretical/predicted or based on Sanger sequencing results. There may be discrepancies between sequencing results obtained by Addgene and the depositor sequence. If an Addgene verified sequence is not available, please contact before placing your order to request that our lab fully sequence the plasmid.
How to cite: pT7-EGFP-C1-HsEDC4_974-1401_S was a gift from Elisa Izaurralde (Addgene plasmid # 147452 ; http://n2t.net/addgene:147452 ; RRID:Addgene_147452)
