[The description below was written by a language model from this plasmid's Addgene catalogue record and pLannotate feature annotations shown in this document.]
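Description:
pT7-EGFP-C1-HsEDC4_974-1401_S is a 6,062 nt mammalian expression plasmid encoding a C-terminal fragment (residues 974–1401) of human EDC4, also known as Ge-1 or HEDLS, fused to the C-terminus of EGFP. The catalogue lists the backbone as unknown, but the name and the annotated layout are consistent with an EGFP-C1-type vector into which a T7 promoter has been added. In bacteria it replicates from a high-copy ColE1/pUC origin and is selected with kanamycin. The resistance gene is the Tn5 NeoR/KanR aminoglycoside phosphotransferase, placed behind tandem bacterial (bla) and SV40 early promoters and followed by an HSV TK polyadenylation signal, so the same cassette can also confer G418 resistance in mammalian cells. An f1 origin is present as well. Several short annotated fragments (HIV-1 LTR, SV40 large T antigen, ble, bGH poly(A)) are most likely incidental similarity matches or backbone remnants rather than functional elements.

The expression cassette is driven by the CMV immediate early enhancer and promoter, with a T7 promoter between it and the EGFP start, which would in principle also permit T7 RNA polymerase-driven transcription. The EGFP coding sequence runs through a short remnant of the multiple cloning site into the EDC4 fragment, and the transcript ends at an SV40 polyadenylation signal. EDC4 is a component of the mRNA decapping complex that promotes DCP1A–DCP2 association and enhances DCP2 activity. The stated purpose is simply mammalian expression of this fragment. A GFP-tagged version would be suited to following its localization or interactions in cells, though the record does not describe specific experiments. The depositor notes that the supplied sequence may be theoretical rather than fully verified.
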