Features (pLannotate 1.2.2; 18 found; start..end, strand, type, name):
     61..364     +  enhancer       CMV enhancer: human cytomegalovirus immediate early enhancer
    365..568     +  promoter       CMV promoter: human cytomegalovirus (CMV) immediate early promoter
    564..597     +  LTR            5' LTR (truncated) (fragment): truncated 5' long terminal repeat (LTR) from HIV-1
    613..631     +  promoter       T7 promoter: promoter for bacteriophage T7 RNA polymerase
    665..1381    +  CDS            EGFP: EGFP is a basic (constitutively fluorescent) green fluorescent protein published in 1996, derived from Aequorea victoria. It is reported to be a rapidly-maturing weak dimer with moderate acid sensitivity.
   1382..1403    +  misc_feature   MCS (fragment): multiple cloning site
   1403..2686    +  CDS            EDC4 (fragment): EDC4_HUMAN - Also known as HEDLS. Experimental evidence at protein level: Swiss-Prot protein existence level 1. In the process of mRNA degradation, seems to play a role in mRNA decapping. Component of a complex containing DCP2 and DCP1A which functions in decapping of ARE-containing mRNAs. Promotes complex formation between DCP1A and DCP2. Enhances the catalytic activity of DCP2 (in vitro). From Homo sapiens (Human).
   2690..2726    +  misc_feature   MCS (fragment): multiple cloning site
   2743..2827    +  CDS            large T antigen (fragment): large T antigen from SV40 (simian virus 40)
   2850..2971    +  polyA_signal   SV40 poly(A) signal: SV40 polyadenylation signal
   3005..3433    -  rep_origin     f1 ori (sequence partly withheld): f1 bacteriophage origin of replication; arrow indicates direction of (+) strand synthesis
   3460..3564    +  promoter       AmpR promoter: bla
   3566..3923    +  promoter       SV40 promoter: SV40 enhancer and early promoter
   3958..4752    +  CDS            NeoR/KanR: aminoglycoside phosphotransferase from Tn5; aph(3')-II (or nptII); confers resistance to neomycin, kanamycin, and G418 (Geneticin®)
   4773..4925    +  CDS            ble (fragment): BLE_KLEPN - Experimental evidence at protein level: Swiss-Prot protein existence level 1. Binding protein with a strong affinity to the bleomycin family of antibiotics. Binds to CL990; an antimitotic-antibiotic compound. From Klebsiella pneumoniae.
   4984..5031    +  polyA_signal   HSV TK poly(A) signal: herpes simplex virus thymidine kinase polyadenylation signal (Cole and Stacy, 1985)
   5122..5138    -  polyA_signal   bGH poly(A) signal (fragment): bovine growth hormone polyadenylation signal
   5360..5948    +  rep_origin     ori: high-copy-number ColE1/pMB1/pBR322/pUC origin of replication
>Addgene plasmid #147452 | pT7-EGFP-C1-HsEDC4_974-1401_S | depositor full sequence | sequence record 289899 | Full Sequence
TAGTTATTAATAGTAATCAATTACGGGGTCATTAGTTCATAGCCCATATATGGAGTTCCGCGTTACATAA
CTTACGGTAAATGGCCCGCCTGGCTGACCGCCCAACGACCCCCGCCCATTGACGTCAATAATGACGTATG
TTCCCATAGTAACGCCAATAGGGACTTTCCATTGACGTCAATGGGTGGAGTATTTACGGTAAACTGCCCA
CTTGGCAGTACATCAAGTGTATCATATGCCAAGTACGCCCCCTATTGACGTCAATGACGGTAAATGGCCC
GCCTGGCATTATGCCCAGTACATGACCTTATGGGACTTTCCTACTTGGCAGTACATCTACGTATTAGTCA
TCGCTATTACCATGGTGATGCGGTTTTGGCAGTACATCAATGGGCGTGGATAGCGGTTTGACTCACGGGG
ATTTCCAAGTCTCCACCCCATTGACGTCAATGGGAGTTTGTTTTGGCACCAAAATCAACGGGACTTTCCA
AAATGTCGTAACAACTCCGCCCCATTGACGCAAATGGGCGGTAGGCGTGTACGGTGGGAGGTCTATATAA
GCAGAGCTCTCTGGCTAACTAGAGAACCCACTGCTTACTGGCTTATCGAAATTAATACGACTCACTATAG
GGAGACCCAAGCTCTAGCGCTACCGGTCGCCACCATGGTGAGCAAGGGCGAGGAGCTGTTCACCGGGGTG
GTGCCCATCCTGGTCGAGCTGGACGGCGACGTAAACGGCCACAAGTTCAGCGTGTCCGGCGAGGGCGAGG
GCGATGCCACCTACGGCAAGCTGACCCTGAAGTTCATCTGCACCACCGGCAAGCTGCCCGTGCCCTGGCC
CACCCTCGTGACCACCCTGACCTACGGCGTGCAGTGCTTCAGCCGCTACCCCGACCACATGAAGCAGCAC
GACTTCTTCAAGTCCGCCATGCCCGAAGGCTACGTCCAGGAGCGCACCATCTTCTTCAAGGACGACGGCA
ACTACAAGACCCGCGCCGAGGTGAAGTTCGAGGGCGACACCCTGGTGAACCGCATCGAGCTGAAGGGCAT
CGACTTCAAGGAGGACGGCAACATCCTGGGGCACAAGCTGGAGTACAACTACAACAGCCACAACGTCTAT
ATCATGGCCGACAAGCAGAAGAACGGCATCAAGGTGAACTTCAAGATCCGCCACAACATCGAGGACGGCA
GCGTGCAGCTCGCCGACCACTACCAGCAGAACACCCCCATCGGCGACGGCCCCGTGCTGCTGCCCGACAA
CCACTACCTGAGCACCCAGTCCGCCCTGAGCAAAGACCCCAACGAGAAGCGCGATCACATGGTCCTGCTG
GAGTTCGTGACCGCCGCCGGGATCACTCTCGGCATGGACGAGCTGTACAAGTCCGGACTCAGATCTCGAG
CTCGTCTGTGTACCCAACTCGAAGGCCTGCAGAGCACAGTCACAGGCCACGTAGAACGTGCCCTTGAGAC
TCGGCACGAGCAGGAACAGCGGCGGCTGGAGCGAGCACTGGCTGAGGGGCAGCAGCGGGGAGGGCAGCTG
CAGGAGCAGCTGACACAACAGTTGTCCCAAGCACTGTCGTCAGCTGTAGCTGGGCGGCTAGAGCGCAGCA
TACGGGATGAGATCAAGAAGACAGTCCCTCCATGTGTCTCAAGGAGTCTGGAGCCTATGGCAGGCCAACT
GAGCAACTCAGTGGCTACCAAGCTCACAGCTGTGGAGGGCAGCATGAAAGAGAACATCTCCAAGCTGCTC
AAGTCCAAGAACTTGACTGATGCCATCGCCCGAGCAGCTGCAGACACATTACAAGGGCCGATGCAGGCTG
CCTACCGGGAAGCCTTCCAGAGTGTGGTGCTGCCGGCCTTTGAGAAGAGCTGCCAGGCCATGTTCCAGCA
AATCAATGATAGCTTCCGGCTGGGGACACAGGAATACTTGCAGCAGCTAGAAAGCCACATGAAGAGCCGG
AAGGCACGGGAACAGGAGGCCAGGGAGCCTGTGCTAGCCCAGCTGCGGGGCCTGGTCAGCACACTGCAGA
GTGCCACTGAGCAGATGGCAGCCACCGTGGCCGGCAGTGTTCGTGCTGAGGTGCAGCACCAGCTGCATGT
GGCTGTGGGCAGCCTGCAGGAGTCCATTTTAGCACAGGTACAGCGCATCGTTAAGGGTGAGGTGAGTGTG
GCGCTCAAGGAGCAGCAGGCCGCCGTCACCTCCAGCATCATGCAGGCCATGCGCTCAGCTGCTGGCACAC
CTGTCCCCTCTGCCCACCTTGACTGCCAGGCCCAGCAAGCCCATATCCTGCAGCTGCTGCAGCAGGGCCA
CCTCAATCAGGCCTTCCAGCAGGCGCTGACAGCTGCTGACCTGAACCTGGTGCTGTATGTGTGTGAAACT
GTGGACCCAGCCCAGGTTTTTGGGCAGCCACCCTGCCCGCTCTCCCAGCCTGTGCTCCTTTCCCTCATCC
AGCAGCTGGCATCTGACCTTGGCACTCGAACTGACCTCAAGCTCAGCTACCTGGAAGAGGCCGTGATGCA
CCTGGACCACAGTGACCCCATCACTCGGGACCACATGGGCTCCGTTATGGCCCAGGTGCGCCAAAAGCTT
TTTCAGTTCCTGCAGGCTGAGCCACACAACTCACTTGGCAAAGCAGCTCGGCGTCTCAGCCTCATGCTGC
ATGGCCTCGTGACCCCCAGCCTCCCTTAGGAATTCTGCAGTCGACGGTACCGCGGGCCCGGGATCCACCG
GATCTAGATAACTGATCATAATCAGCCATACCACATTTGTAGAGGTTTTACTTGCTTTAAAAAACCTCCC
ACACCTCCCCCTGAACCTGAAACATAAAATGAATGCAATTGTTGTTGTTAACTTGTTTATTGCAGCTTAT
AATGGTTACAAATAAAGCAATAGCATCACAAATTTCACAAATAAAGCATTTTTTTCACTGCATTCTAGTT
GTGGTTTGTCCAAACTCATCAATGTATCTTAACGCGTAAATTGTAAGCGTTAATATTTTGTTAAAATTCG
CGTTAAATTTTTGTTAAATCAGCTCATTTTTTAACCAATAGGCCGAAATCGGCAAAATCCCTTATAAATC
AAAAGAATAGACCGAGATAGGGT
[37 nt withheld, positions 3104-3140]
AAAGAACGTGGACTCCAACGTCAAAGG
[49 nt withheld, positions 3168-3216]
T
[91 nt withheld, positions 3218-3308]
G
[124 nt withheld, positions 3310-3433]
CAGGTGGCACTTTTCGGGGAAATGTGCGCGGAACCCCTATTTGTTTATTTTTCTAAATACATTCAAATAT
GTATCCGCTCATGAGACAATAACCCTGATAAATGCTTCAATAATATTGAAAAAGGAAGAGTCCTGAGGCG
GAAAGAACCAGCTGTGGAATGTGTGTCAGTTAGGGTGTGGAAAGTCCCCAGGCTCCCCAGCAGGCAGAAG
TATGCAAAGCATGCATCTCAATTAGTCAGCAACCAGGTGTGGAAAGTCCCCAGGCTCCCCAGCAGGCAGA
AGTATGCAAAGCATGCATCTCAATTAGTCAGCAACCATAGTCCCGCCCCTAACTCCGCCCATCCCGCCCC
TAACTCCGCCCAGTTCCGCCCATTCTCCGCCCCATGGCTGACTAATTTTTTTTATTTATGCAGAGGCCGA
GGCCGCCTCGGCCTCTGAGCTATTCCAGAAGTAGTGAGGAGGCTTTTTTGGAGGCCTAGGCTTTTGCAAA
GATCGATCAAGAGACAGGATGAGGATCGTTTCGCATGATTGAACAAGATGGATTGCACGCAGGTTCTCCG
GCCGCTTGGGTGGAGAGGCTATTCGGCTATGACTGGGCACAACAGACAATCGGCTGCTCTGATGCCGCCG
TGTTCCGGCTGTCAGCGCAGGGGCGCCCGGTTCTTTTTGTCAAGACCGACCTGTCCGGTGCCCTGAATGA
ACTGCAAGACGAGGCAGCGCGGCTATCGTGGCTGGCCACGACGGGCGTTCCTTGCGCAGCTGTGCTCGAC
GTTGTCACTGAAGCGGGAAGGGACTGGCTGCTATTGGGCGAAGTGCCGGGGCAGGATCTCCTGTCATCTC
ACCTTGCTCCTGCCGAGAAAGTATCCATCATGGCTGATGCAATGCGGCGGCTGCATACGCTTGATCCGGC
TACCTGCCCATTCGACCACCAAGCGAAACATCGCATCGAGCGAGCACGTACTCGGATGGAAGCCGGTCTT
GTCGATCAGGATGATCTGGACGAAGAGCATCAGGGGCTCGCGCCAGCCGAACTGTTCGCCAGGCTCAAGG
CGAGCATGCCCGACGGCGAGGATCTCGTCGTGACCCATGGCGATGCCTGCTTGCCGAATATCATGGTGGA
AAATGGCCGCTTTTCTGGATTCATCGACTGTGGCCGGCTGGGTGTGGCGGACCGCTATCAGGACATAGCG
TTGGCTACCCGTGATATTGCTGAAGAGCTTGGCGGCGAATGGGCTGACCGCTTCCTCGTGCTTTACGGTA
TCGCCGCTCCCGATTCGCAGCGCATCGCCTTCTATCGCCTTCTTGACGAGTTCTTCTGAGCGGGACTCTG
GGGTTCGAAATGACCGACCAAGCGACGCCCAACCTGCCATCACGAGATTTCGATTCCACCGCCGCCTTCT
ATGAAAGGTTGGGCTTCGGAATCGTTTTCCGGGACGCCGGCTGGATGATCCTCCAGCGCGGGGATCTCAT
GCTGGAGTTCTTCGCCCACCCTAGGGGGAGGCTAACTGAAACACGGAAGGAGACAATACCGGAAGGAACC
CGCGCTATGACGGCAATAAAAAGACAGAATAAAACGCACGGTGTTGGGTCGTTTGTTCATAAACGCGGGG
TTCGGTCCCAGGGCTGGCACTCTGTCGATACCCCACCGAGACCCCATTGGGGCCAATACGCCCGCGTTTC
TTCCTTTTCCCCACCCCACCCCCCAAGTTCGGGTGAAGGCCCAGGGCTCGCAGCCAACGTCGGGGCGGCA
GGCCCTGCCATAGCCTCAGGTTACTCATATATACTTTAGATTGATTTAAAACTTCATTTTTAATTTAAAA
GGATCTAGGTGAAGATCCTTTTTGATAATCTCATGACCAAAATCCCTTAACGTGAGTTTTCGTTCCACTG
AGCGTCAGACCCCGTAGAAAAGATCAAAGGATCTTCTTGAGATCCTTTTTTTCTGCGCGTAATCTGCTGC
TTGCAAACAAAAAAACCACCGCTACCAGCGGTGGTTTGTTTGCCGGATCAAGAGCTACCAACTCTTTTTC
CGAAGGTAACTGGCTTCAGCAGAGCGCAGATACCAAATACTGTCCTTCTAGTGTAGCCGTAGTTAGGCCA
CCACTTCAAGAACTCTGTAGCACCGCCTACATACCTCGCTCTGCTAATCCTGTTACCAGTGGCTGCTGCC
AGTGGCGATAAGTCGTGTCTTACCGGGTTGGACTCAAGACGATAGTTACCGGATAAGGCGCAGCGGTCGG
GCTGAACGGGGGGTTCGTGCACACAGCCCAGCTTGGAGCGAACGACCTACACCGAACTGAGATACCTACA
GCGTGAGCTATGAGAAAGCGCCACGCTTCCCGAAGGGAGAAAGGCGGACAGGTATCCGGTAAGCGGCAGG
GTCGGAACAGGAGAGCGCACGAGGGAGCTTCCAGGGGGAAACGCCTGGTATCTTTATAGTCCTGTCGGGT
TTCGCCACCTCTGACTTGAGCGTCGATTTTTGTGATGCTCGTCAGGGGGGCGGAGCCTATGGAAAAACGC
CAGCAACGCGGCCTTTTTACGGTTCCTGGCCTTTTGCTGGCCTTTTGCTCACATGTTCTTTCCTGCGTTA
TCCCCTGATTCTGTGGATAACCGTATTACCGCCATGCAT
